Addgene plasmid #177077: pEPQD1CB0798
Purpose: MoClo Level 1, position 5, transcriptional unit for transient expression of iridoid oxidase; CYP76A26 (CrIO) from Catharanthus roseus promoter regions contains 4x attB sites for recruitment fo gal4AD-phiC31
Depositing lab: Nicola Patron. Depositing organization: Earlham Institute. Publication: Reconstitution of monoterpene indole alkaloid biosynthesis in genome engineered Nicotiana benthamiana. Dudley QM, Jo S, Guerrero DAS, Chhetry M, Smedley MA, Harwood WA, Sherden NH, O'Connor SE, Caputi L, Patron NJ. Commun Biol. 2022 Sep 10;5(1):949. doi: 10.1038/s42003-022-03904-w. PubMed 36088516.
Backbone
  Vector backbone: pICH47772
  Vector type: Synthetic Biology
Growth in bacteria
  Bacterial resistance: Ampicillin, 100 μg/mL
  Growth temperature: 37°C
  Growth strain: DH5alpha
  Copy number: High Copy
Gene/Insert
  Gene/Insert name: iridoid oxidase; CYP76A26 (CrIO) from Catharanthus roseus (alt name: P5_4X opattB-TMV-CrIO-35Sterm)
  Species: Other
  Cloning method: Restriction Enzyme; 5′ cloning site Unknown (unknown if destroyed); 3′ cloning site Unknown (unknown if destroyed)
  Sequencing primers: 5′ CTGGTGGCAGGATATATTGTGGTG; 3′ GAACCCTGTGGTTGGCATGCACATAC
Terms and licenses: Academic/Nonprofit Terms; Industry Terms: Not Available to Industry
How to cite: pEPQD1CB0798 was a gift from Nicola Patron (Addgene plasmid # 177077 ; http://n2t.net/addgene:177077 ; RRID:Addgene_177077)
