[The description below was written by a language model from this plasmid's Addgene catalogue record and pLannotate feature annotations shown in this document.]
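Description:
pEPQD1CB0798 is a MoClo (Golden Gate modular cloning) Level 1 plasmid, position 5, built in the pICH47772 acceptor backbone and carrying a single plant transcriptional unit between nopaline-type T-DNA left and right border repeats. This binary-vector layout suits Agrobacterium-mediated delivery into plants, and the record states the unit is intended for transient expression; the associated work concerns reconstitution of monoterpene indole alkaloid biosynthesis in Nicotiana benthamiana. The backbone carries a high-copy ColE1/pUC-type origin for propagation in E. coli, together with the broad-host-range IncP oriV and its trfA replication initiator gene, which allow maintenance in Agrobacterium. Selection in bacteria is by ampicillin/carbenicillin resistance (AmpR under its own bla promoter). A short TetR fragment is also annotated as a backbone remnant.

The payload encodes iridoid oxidase (CrIO, CYP76A26), a cytochrome P450 from Catharanthus roseus that acts in the iridoid branch of the alkaloid pathway. Its expression is driven by a synthetic promoter: four tandem minimal φC31 attB sites placed upstream of a minimal CaMV 35S core promoter, followed by the TMV Ω 5′ leader as a translational enhancer, with a CaMV 35S polyadenylation signal terminating the unit. The attB sites here serve as operator sequences rather than recombination targets. They recruit a φC31 integrase fused to the Gal4 activation domain, supplied from a separate construct, so that transcription from the otherwise weak minimal promoter depends on this synthetic activator. As a position 5 Level 1 module, the unit can be used directly for infiltration or combined with other positioned units into multigene Level 2 assemblies.
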