Features (pLannotate 1.2.2; 17 found; start..end, strand, type, name):
    148..172     +  misc_feature   LB T-DNA repeat: left border repeat from nopaline C58 T-DNA
    289..322     +  protein_bind   attB: minimal attB site for the φC31 integrase (Groth et al., 2000) phage φC31 integrase
    348..381     +  protein_bind   attB: minimal attB site for the φC31 integrase (Groth et al., 2000) phage φC31 integrase
    411..444     +  protein_bind   attB: minimal attB site for the φC31 integrase (Groth et al., 2000) phage φC31 integrase
    470..503     +  protein_bind   attB: minimal attB site for the φC31 integrase (Groth et al., 2000) phage φC31 integrase
    520..566     +  promoter       minimal CaMV 35S promoter: minimal 35S promoter from cauliflower mosaic virus
    599..624     +  misc_feature   TMV Ω (fragment): translational enhancer from the tobacco mosaic virus 5'-leader sequence (Gallie et al., 1988)
    656..711     +  misc_feature   TMV Ω: translational enhancer from the tobacco mosaic virus 5'-leader sequence (Gallie et al., 1988)
    713..2257    +  CDS            IO: IO_CATRO - Also known as CYP76A26 From Catharanthus roseus (Madagascar periwinkle) (Vinca rosea).
   2295..2469    +  polyA_signal   CaMV poly(A) signal: cauliflower mosaic virus polyadenylation signal
   2514..2538    +  misc_feature   RB T-DNA repeat: right border repeat from nopaline C58 T-DNA
   2650..2670    -  CDS            TetR (fragment): tetracycline resistance regulatory protein; tetR
   2697..3842    -  CDS            trfA: TRFA_ECOLX - Experimental evidence at protein level: Swiss-Prot protein existence level 1. Also involved in plasmid copy number control, promoting intermolecular coupling of protein bound iterons at oriV, which inhibits replication initiation. From Escherichia coli.
   4178..4766    -  rep_origin     ori: high-copy-number ColE1/pMB1/pBR322/pUC origin of replication
   4937..5797    -  CDS            AmpR: β-lactamase; bla; confers resistance to ampicillin, carbenicillin, and related antibiotics
   5798..5902    -  promoter       AmpR promoter: bla
   5989..56      -  rep_origin     oriV (across the origin): incP origin of replication
>Addgene plasmid #177077 | pEPQD1CB0798 | addgene full sequence | sequence record 349539 | Addgene NGS Result
CAGGGCCATAGACGGCCGCCAGCCCAGCGGCGAGGGCAACCAGCCCGGTGAGCGTCGCAAAGGAGATCCT
GATCTGACTGATGGGCTGCCTGTATCGAGTGGTGATTTTGTGCCGAGCTGCCGGTCGGGGAGCTGTTGGC
TGGCTGGTGGCAGGATATATTGTGGTGTAAACAAATTGACGCTTAGACAACTTAATAACACATTGCGGAC
GTTTTTAATGTACTGGGGTGGATGCAGTGGGCCCCACTCTGTGAAGACAACAGAGAATTCGCATGCGGAG
CGGTGCGGGTGCCAGGGCGTGCCCTTGGGCTCCCCGGGCGCGTACTCCACTCCCCGAGCCGGTGCGGGTG
CCAGGGCGTGCCCTTGGGCTCCCCGGGCGCGTACTCCACTCCCCCCATGGTGCGGTGCGGGTGCCAGGGC
GTGCCCTTGGGCTCCCCGGGCGCGTACTCCACTCCCCGAGCCGGTGCGGGTGCCAGGGCGTGCCCTTGGG
CTCCCCGGGCGCGTACTCCACTCCCCTTCGCAAGACCCTTCCTCTATATAAGGAAGTTCATTTCATTTGG
AGAGGACTCCGGTATTTTTACAACAATTACCACAACAAAACAAACAACAAACAACATTACAATTTACTAT
TCTAGTCGAATACTGTATTTTTACAACAATTACCAACAACAACAAACAACAAACAACATTACAATTACTA
TTTACAATTACAATGGCGACCATCACTTTCGATTCACTAAACCCGGTGACCGTCGCCATCTCAGCCGGTT
TTCTTCTCCTCCTTATCATCTTTGTGAAATCAAGAACTGGTTCATCCAAAAGAAAACCGCCGGGTCCTCC
AGGATGGCCGATTTTCGGCAATATGTTCGACCTCGGAGATTTACCTCACCAAACGCTGTACAAGCTCAAG
TCCAAATACGGGCCGATCGTATGGCTCCAGCTCGGCTCAATTAATACTATGGTTGTTCAAAATGCAGTTT
CCGCCGCCGAGCTTTTTAAGAAACACGATGTCCCCTTTTGTGACCGAAAAGTCCCTGATACTCTCACTGC
CTTCAATTTCAACCAGGGCTCCCTGGGTATGAATACTTACGGCGGACATTGGCGAGTGCTTAGACGCCTC
TGTTCCATGGAGTTTTTGGTAAATAAACGTATGAACGAAACTACAGATCTAAGAAGGAGAATTGAGGACA
ATATGGTCCGTTGGATTGAAGAAGATTCATTGGCATCTAAAGCACAAGGAGGAACCGGAGCGGTTCAATT
GAGCAGGTTTCTTTTTCTAATGGCGTTTAATTTGGTGGGTAACCTTATGTTATCGAGAGATTTAATGGAT
AATAAGGATCCAGAAGGAAGGGAATTTTTTGATTGTATGAATGAGATATTGGAATTGGCTGGTACTCCTA
ATATTGCTGATTTTTTGCCTTTGTTGAAGAAATTGGATCCACTTGGAATGAAGAAAAGGATGGTTGATAA
TATGTCTAGAACTATGAAAATTTCTTCAAAGTTTGTTCAAGAAAGACTTGATAATAGAAAAGCTGGAAAG
ATTAATGAAAAGAAAGATTTCTTGGATGTTATGCTTGAATACCAAGGTGATGGTAAAGATGGTCCCGATA
AATTCACTGAGCAACATGTCAACATTGTCATCATGGAAATGTTTTTTGCAGGATCAGAGACAACAAGTAT
CAGCATTGAATGGGGATTCACAGAACTTCTCCGAAACCCACACGCATTCAAGAAAGTAAGGGAAGAGATC
GACAGAGTAGTGGGAGTAAACAGAATGGTCGAAGAGAGCGACATGGAGAATTTGCCGTATTTGCAAGCAG
TTGTAAAGGAAACGCTTAGATTGCATCCGGCACTTCCAATGCTTCTACCAAGAAACACAATGGAGGACAC
TGAATACATGGGATACCTCATTCCTAAAGGCACACAAGTTTTCGTGAATGCATGGGCAATCGGAAGGGAT
CCTGAGTACTGGCAGGACCCTTTGAGTTTCAAACCAGAAAGGTTTATCAATTCCAGTGTTGAATATAAAG
GACAACATTTTGAATTGATTCCTTTTGGTTCTGGAAGAAGAATTTGTGTGGGATTTCCTTTGGCTCATAG
AGTTGTTCATCTCACTTTGGCTACATTAGTCCAGGCTTTTGATTGGGATCTTGGTGCTGGCGTTAAACCA
CAAGATATTGATTTGGAAGAGAGATTGGGATTGACTCTGAGGAAGAAGAATCCATTGAATGTCATCCCTA
AGAAGAGAGTTCATATCTAAGCTTCTCTAGCTAGAGTCGATCGACAAGCTCGAGTTTCTCCATAATAATG
TGTGAGTAGTTCCCAGATAAGGGAATTAGGGTTCCTATAGGGTTTCGCTCATGTGTTGAGCATATAAGAA
ACCCTTAGTATGTATTTGTATTTGTAAAATACTTCTATCAATAAAATTTCTAATTCCTAAAACCAAAATC
CAGTACTAAAATCCAGATCGCTTGTGTTGTCTTCTGCACGAAGTGGTTTAAACTATCAGTGTTTGACAGG
ATATATTGGCGGGTAAACCTAAGAGAAAAGAGCGTTTATTAGAATAATCGGATATTTAAAAGGGCGTGAA
AAGGTTTATCCGTTCGTCCATTTGTATGTGCATGCCAACCACAGGGTTCCCCAGATCAGGCGCTGGCTGC
TGAACCCCCAGCCGGAACTGACCCCACAAGGCCCTAGCGTTTGCAATGCACCAGGTCATCATTGACCCAG
GCGTGTTCCACCAGGCCGCTGCCTCGCAACTCTTCGCAGGCTTCGCCGACCTGCTCGCGCCACTTCTTCA
CGCGGGTGGAATCCGATCCGCACATGAGGCGGAAGGTTTCCAGCTTGAGCGGGTACGGCTCCCGGTGCGA
GCTGAAATAGTCGAACATCCGTCGGGCCGTCGGCGACAGCTTGCGGTACTTCTCCCATATGAATTTCGTG
TAGTGGTCGCCAGCAAACAGCACGACGATTTCCTCGTCGATCAGGACCTGGCAACGGGACGTTTTCTTGC
CACGGTCCAGGACGCGGAAGCGGTGCAGCAGCGACACCGATTCCAGGTGCCCAACGCGGTCGGACGTGAA
GCCCATCGCCGTCGCCTGTAGGCGCGACAGGCATTCCTCGGCCTTCGTGTAATACCGGCCATTGATCGAC
CAGCCCAGGTCCTGGCAAAGCTCGTAGAACGTGAAGGTGATCGGCTCGCCGATAGGGGTGCGCTTCGCGT
ACTCCAACACCTGCTGCCACACCAGTTCGTCATCGTCGGCCCGCAGCTCGACGCCGGTGTAGGTGATCTT
CACGTCCTTGTTGACGTGGAAAATGACCTTGTTTTGCAGCGCCTCGCGCGGGATTTTCTTGTTGCGCGTG
GTGAACAGGGCAGAGCGGGCCGTGTCGTTTGGCATCGCTCGCATCGTGTCCGGCCACGGCGCAATATCGA
ACAAGGAAAGCTGCATTTCCTTGATCTGCTGCTTCGTGTGTTTCAGCAACGCGGCCTGCTTGGCCTCGCT
GACCTGTTTTGCCAGGTCCTCGCCGGCGGTTTTTCGCTTCTTGGTCGTCATAGTTCCTCGCGTGTCGATG
GTCATCGACTTCGCCAAACCTGCCGCCTCCTGTTCAAGACGACGCGAACGCTCCACGGCGGCCGATGGCG
CGGGCAGGGCAGGGGGAGCCAGTTGCACGCTGTCGCGCTCGATCTTGGCCGTAGCTTGCTGGACCATCGA
GCCGACGGACTGGAAGGTTTCGCGGGGCGCACGCATGACGGTGCGGCTTGCGATGGTTTCGGCATCCTCG
GCGGAAAACCCCGCGTCGATCAGTTCTTGCCTGTATGCCTTCCGGTCAAACGTCCGATTCATTCACCCTC
CTTGCGGGATTGCCCCGACTCACGCCGGGGCAATGTGCCCTTATTCCTGATTTGACCCGCCTGGTGCCTT
GGTGTCCAGATAATCCACCTTATCGGCAATGAAGTCGGTCCCGTAGACCGTCTGGCCGTCCTTCTCGTAC
TTGGTATTCCGAATCTTGCCCTGCACGAATACCAGCGACCCCTTGCCCAAATACTTGCCGTGGGCCTCGG
CCTGAGAGCCAAAACACTTGATGCGGAAGAAGTCGGTGCGCTCCTGCTTGTCGCCGGCATCGTTGCGCCA
CATCTAGGATCTGCCAGGAACCGTAAAAAGGCCGCGTTGCTGGCGTTTTTCCATAGGCTCCGCCCCCCTG
ACGAGCATCACAAAAATCGACGCTCAAGTCAGAGGTGGCGAAACCCGACAGGACTATAAAGATACCAGGC
GTTTCCCCCTGGAAGCTCCCTCGTGCGCTCTCCTGTTCCGACCCTGCCGCTTACCGGATACCTGTCCGCC
TTTCTCCCTTCGGGAAGCGTGGCGCTTTCTCATAGCTCACGCTGTAGGTATCTCAGTTCGGTGTAGGTCG
TTCGCTCCAAGCTGGGCTGTGTGCACGAACCCCCCGTTCAGCCCGACCGCTGCGCCTTATCCGGTAACTA
TCGTCTTGAGTCCAACCCGGTAAGACACGACTTATCGCCACTGGCAGCAGCCACTGGTAACAGGATTAGC
AGAGCGAGGTATGTAGGCGGTGCTACAGAGTTCTTGAAGTGGTGGCCTAACTACGGCTACACTAGAAGAA
CAGTATTTGGTATCTGCGCTCTGCTGAAGCCAGTTACCTTCGGAAAAAGAGTTGGTAGCTCTTGATCCGG
CAAACAAACCACCGCTGGTAGCGGTGGTTTTTTTGTTTGCAAGCAGCAGATTACGCGCAGAAAAAAAGGA
TCTCAAGAAGATCCTTTGATCTTTTCTACGGGGTCTGACGCTCAGTGGAACGAAAACTCACGTTAAGGGA
TTTTGGTCATGAGATTATCAAAAAGGATCTTCACCTAGATCCTTTTAAATTAAAAATGAAGTTTTAAATC
AATCTAAAGTATATATGAGTAAACTTGGTCTGACAGTTACCAATGCTTAATCAGTGAGGCACCTATCTCA
GCGATCTGTCTATTTCGTTCATCCATAGTTGCCTGACTCCCCGTCGTGTAGATAACTACGATACGGGAGG
GCTTACCATCTGGCCCCAGTGCTGCAATGATACCGCGAGAACCACGCTCACCGGCTCCAGATTTATCAGC
AATAAACCAGCCAGCCGGAAGGGCCGAGCGCAGAAGTGGTCCTGCAACTTTATCCGCCTCCATCCAGTCT
ATTAATTGTTGCCGGGAAGCTAGAGTAAGTAGTTCGCCAGTTAATAGTTTGCGCAACGTTGTTGCCATTG
CTACAGGCATCGTGGTGTCACGCTCGTCGTTTGGTATGGCTTCATTCAGCTCCGGTTCCCAACGATCAAG
GCGAGTTACATGATCCCCCATGTTGTGCAAAAAAGCGGTTAGCTCCTTCGGTCCTCCGATCGTTGTCAGA
AGTAAGTTGGCCGCAGTGTTATCACTCATGGTTATGGCAGCACTGCATAATTCTCTTACTGTCATGCCAT
CCGTAAGATGCTTTTCTGTGACTGGTGAGTACTCAACCAAGTCATTCTGAGAATAGTGTATGCGGCGACC
GAGTTGCTCTTGCCCGGCGTCAATACGGGATAATACCGCGCCACATAGCAGAACTTTAAAAGTGCTCATC
ATTGGAAAACGTTCTTCGGGGCGAAAACTCTCAAGGATCTTACCGCTGTTGAGATCCAGTTCGATGTAAC
CCACTCGTGCACCCAACTGATCTTCAGCATCTTTTACTTTCACCAGCGTTTCTGGGTGAGCAAAAACAGG
AAGGCAAAATGCCGCAAAAAAGGGAATAAGGGCGACACGGAAATGTTGAATACTCATACTCTTCCTTTTT
CAATATTATTGAAGCATTTATCAAGGTTATTGTCTCATGAGCGGATACATATTTGAATGTATTTAGAAAA
ATAAACAAATAGGGGTTCCGCGCACGAATTGGCCAGCGCTGCCATTTTTGGGGTGAGGCCGTTCGCGGCC
GAGGGGCGCAGCCCCTGGGGGGATGGGAGGCCCGCGTTAGCGGGCCGGGAGGGTTCGAGAAGGGGGGGCA
CCCCCCTTCGGCGTGCGCGGTCACGCGCACAGGGCGCAGCCCTGGTTAAAAACAAGGTTTATAAATATTG
GTTTAAAAGCAGGTTAAAAGACAGGTTAGCGGTGGCCGAAAAACGGGCGGAAACCCTTGCAAATGCTGGA
TTTTCTGCCTGTGGACAGCCCCTCAAATGTCAATAGGTGCGCCCCTCATCTGTCAGCACTCTGCCCCTCA
AGTGTCAAGGATCGCGCCCCTCATCTGTCAGTAGTCGCGCCCCTCAAGTGTCAATACCGCAGGGCACTTA
TCCCCAGGCTTGTCCACATCATCTGTGGGAAACTCGCGTAAAATCAGGCGTTTTCGCCGATTTGCGAGGC
TGGCCAGCTCCACGTCGCCGGCCGAAATCGAGCCTGCCCCTCATCTGTCAACGCCGCGCCGGGTGAGTCG
GCCCCTCAAGTGTCAACGTCCGCCCCTCATCTGTCAGTGAGGGCCAAGTTTTCCGCGAGGTATCCACAAC
GCCGGCGGCCGCGGTGTCTCGCACACGGCTTCGACGGCGTTTCTGGCGCGTTTG
